>Addgene plasmid #49937 | JA431 | depositor partial sequence | sequence record 74433 | TALE sequence
ATGGTGGACTTGAGGACACTCGGTTATTCGCAACAGCAACAGGAGAAAATCAAGCCTAAGGTCAGGAGCA
CCGTCGCGCAACACCACGAGGCGCTTGTGGGGCATGGCTTCACTCATGCGCATATTGTCGCGCTTTCACA
GCACCCTGCGGCGCTTGGGACGGTGGCTGTCAAATACCAAGATATGATTGCGGCCCTGCCCGAAGCCACG
CACGAGGCAATTGTAGGGGTCGGTAAACAGTGGTCGGGAGCGCGAGCACTTGAGGCGCTGCTGACTGTGG
CGGGTGAGCTTAGGGGGCCTCCGCTCCAGCTCGACACCGGGCAGCTGCTGAAGATCGCGAAGAGAGGGGG
AGTAACAGCGGTAGAGGCAGTGCACGCCTGGCGCAATGCGCTCACCGGGGCCCCCTTGAACCTGACCCCA
GACCAGGTAGTCGCAATCGCGAACAATAATGGGGGAAAGCAAGCCCTGGAAACCGTGCAAAGGTTGTTGC
CGGTCCTTTGTCAAGACCACGGCCTTACACCGGAGCAAGTCGTGGCCATTGCAAATAATAACGGTGGCAA
ACAGGCTCTTGAGACGGTTCAGAGACTTCTCCCAGTTCTCTGTCAAGCCCACGGGCTGACTCCCGATCAA
GTTGTAGCGATTGCGTCGCATGACGGAGGGAAACAAGCATTGGAGACTGTCCAACGGCTCCTTCCCGTGT
TGTGTCAAGCCCACGGTTTGACGCCTGCACAAGTGGTCGCCATCGCCAGCCATGATGGCGGTAAGCAGGC
GCTGGAAACAGTACAGCGCCTGCTGCCTGTACTGTGCCAGGATCATGGACTGACCCCAGACCAGGTAGTC
GCAATCGCGTCACATGACGGGGGAAAGCAAGCCCTGGAAACCGTGCAAAGGTTGTTGCCGGTCCTTTGTC
AAGACCACGGCCTTACACCGGAGCAAGTCGTGGCCATTGCAAGCAACATCGGTGGCAAACAGGCTCTTGA
GACGGTTCAGAGACTTCTCCCAGTTCTCTGTCAAGCCCACGGGCTGACTCCCGATCAAGTTGTAGCGATT
GCGAATAACAATGGAGGGAAACAAGCATTGGAGACTGTCCAACGGCTCCTTCCCGTGTTGTGTCAAGCCC
ACGGTTTGACGCCTGCACAAGTGGTCGCCATCGCCAGCCATGATGGCGGTAAGCAGGCGCTGGAAACAGT
ACAGCGCCTGCTGCCTGTACTGTGCCAGGATCATGGACTGACCCCAGACCAGGTAGTCGCAATCGCGTCA
CATGACGGGGGAAAGCAAGCCCTGGAAACCGTGCAAAGGTTGTTGCCGGTCCTTTGTCAAGACCACGGCC
TTACACCGGAGCAAGTCGTGGCCATTGCAAGCAACATCGGTGGCAAACAGGCTCTTGAGACGGTTCAGAG
ACTTCTCCCAGTTCTCTGTCAAGCCCACGGGCTGACTCCCGATCAAGTTGTAGCGATTGCGAATAACAAT
GGAGGGAAACAAGCATTGGAGACTGTCCAACGGCTCCTTCCCGTGTTGTGTCAAGCCCACGGTTTGACGC
CTGCACAAGTGGTCGCCATCGCCTCGAATGGCGGCGGTAAGCAGGCGCTGGAAACAGTACAGCGCCTGCT
GCCTGTACTGTGCCAGGATCATGGACTGACCCCAGACCAGGTAGTCGCAATCGCGAACAATAATGGGGGA
AAGCAAGCCCTGGAAACCGTGCAAAGGTTGTTGCCGGTCCTTTGTCAAGACCACGGCCTTACACCGGAGC
AAGTCGTGGCCATTGCAAGCAATGGGGGTGGCAAACAGGCTCTTGAGACGGTTCAGAGACTTCTCCCAGT
TCTCTGTCAAGCCCACGGGCTGACTCCCGATCAAGTTGTAGCGATTGCGTCGCATGACGGAGGGAAACAA
GCATTGGAGACTGTCCAACGGCTCCTTCCCGTGTTGTGTCAAGCCCACGGTTTGACGCCTGCACAAGTGG
TCGCCATCGCCTCGAATGGCGGCGGTAAGCAGGCGCTGGAAACAGTACAGCGCCTGCTGCCTGTACTGTG
CCAGGATCATGGACTGACACCCGAACAGGTGGTCGCCATTGCTAATAATAACGGAGGACGGCCAGCCTTG
GAG
