>Addgene plasmid #49937 | JA431 | addgene partial sequence | sequence record 75962 | EF1a-F 5'-TCAAGCCTCAGACAGTGGTTC-3'
AGCGGCCGCCACCATGGCCCCCAAGAAGAAGAGGAAGGTGGGCATTCACCGCGGGGTACCTATGGTGGAC
TTGAGGACACTCGGTTATTCGCAACAGCAACAGGAGAAAATCAAGCCTAAGGTCAGGAGCACCGTCGCGC
AACACCACGAGGCGCTTGTGGGGCATGGCTTCACTCATGCGCATATTGTCGCGCTTTCACAGCACCCTGC
GGCGCTTGGGACGGTGGCTGTCAAATACCAAGATATGATTGCGGCCCTGCCCGAAGCCACGCACGAGGCA
ATTGTAGGGGTCGGTAAACAGTGGTCGGGAGCGCGAGCACTTGAGGCGCTGCTGACTGTGGCGGGTGAGC
TTAGGGGGCCTCCGCTCCAGCTCGACACCGGGCAGCTGCTGAAGATCGCGAAGAGAGGGGGAGTAACAGC
GGTAGAGGCAGTGCACGCCTGGCGCAATGCGCTCACCGGGGCCCCCTTGAACCTGACCCCAGACCAGGTA
GTCGCAATCGCGAACAATAATGGGGGAAAGCAAGCCCTGGAAACCGTGCAAAGGTTGTTGCCGGTCCTTT
GTCAAGACCACGGCCTTACACCGGAGCAAGTCGTGGCCATTGCAAATAATAACGGTGGCAAACAGGCTCT
TGAGACGGTTCAGAGACTTCTCCCAGTTCTCTGTCAAGCCCACGGGCTGACTCCCGATCAAGTTGTAGCG
ATTGCGTCGCATGACGGAGGGAAACAAGCATTGGAGACTGTCCAACGGCTCCTTCCCGTGTTGTGTCAAG
CCCACGGTTTGACGCCTGCACAAGTGGTCGCCATCGCCAGCCATGATGGCGGTAAGCAGGCGCTGGAAAC
AGTACAGCGCCTGCTGCCTGTACTGTGCCAGGATCATGGACTGACCCCAGACCAGGTAGTCGCAATCGCG
TCACATGACGGGGGAAAGCAAGCCCTGGAAACCGTGCAAAGGTTGTTGCCGGTCCTT
