[The description below was written by a language model from this plasmid's Addgene catalogue record.]
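Description:
JA431 is a mammalian expression plasmid encoding a programmable TALE-TET1 fusion protein, built on the pJFA345D4 backbone and catalogued under the TALEN vector type, although its effector is a demethylase domain rather than a nuclease. It is propagated in E. coli under ampicillin selection. The record does not state the copy number or the origin of replication, and no feature table is provided, so other backbone elements such as polyadenylation signals, nuclear localisation signals or epitope tags cannot be confirmed from the available information.

The payload, named Tet1CD KL-2, is driven by the EF1a promoter, a strong constitutive promoter widely used for expression in mammalian cells. It consists of a custom TALE repeat array joined to the catalytic domain of TET1, the dioxygenase that oxidises 5-methylcytosine and thereby initiates removal of the methyl mark. The repeat array was inserted into the backbone by restriction cloning at BsmBI sites, a type IIS arrangement commonly used to drop assembled TALE repeats in frame into a recipient vector that already carries the flanking TALE sequences and the effector domain. This array was engineered to recognise a specific site in the human KLF4 gene, designated KLF4 site #2.

When expressed in human cells, the fusion is intended to bind its KLF4 target and demethylate CpG dinucleotides adjacent to the binding site. This makes the construct a tool for targeted epigenome editing, used to test how locus-specific loss of DNA methylation affects expression of an endogenous gene.
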