Addgene plasmid #49937: JA431
Purpose: Expresses a TALE-TET1CD (catalytic domain of TET1) fusion protein engineered to bind a site in the human KLF4 gene and demethylate CpGs adjacent to the binding site
Depositing lab: Keith Joung. Depositing organization: Massachusetts General Hospital. Publication: Targeted DNA demethylation and activation of endogenous genes using programmable TALE-TET1 fusion proteins. Maeder ML, Angstman JF, Richardson ME, Linder SJ, Cascio VM, Tsai SQ, Ho QH, Sander JD, Reyon D, Bernstein BE, Costello JF, Wilkinson MF, Joung JK. Nat Biotechnol. 2013 Oct 9. doi: 10.1038/nbt.2726. PubMed 24108092.
Backbone
  Vector backbone: pJFA345D4
  Backbone manufacturer: Joung lab (Addgene plasmid #49238)
  Vector type: TALEN
Growth in bacteria
  Bacterial resistance: Ampicillin, 100 μg/mL
  Growth temperature: 37°C
  Growth strain: XL1 Blue
  Copy number: Unknown
Gene/Insert
  Gene/Insert name: Tet1CD KL-2 (alt names: KL-2; KLF4 site #2)
  Species: H. sapiens (human)
  Entrez Gene: KLF4 (a.k.a. EZF, GKLF)
  Promoter: EF1a
  Cloning method: Restriction Enzyme; 5′ cloning site BsmBI (unknown if destroyed); 3′ cloning site BsmBI (unknown if destroyed)
  Sequencing primers: 5′ EF1a-F 5'-TCAAGCCTCAGACAGTGGTTC-3'; 3′ OJA199 5'-CACCATCACAGCAGTTGG-3'
Terms and licenses: Academic/Nonprofit Terms; Industry Terms: Not Available to Industry
Depositor comments: TALE target site is: TGGCCCAGCCAGTGTCTG. See Supplementary Figure 13 of associated publication for amino acid sequences of backbone and TALE repeat array.
How to cite: JA431 was a gift from Keith Joung (Addgene plasmid # 49937 ; http://n2t.net/addgene:49937 ; RRID:Addgene_49937)
